Addgene plasmid #153754: pGBW-m4252896
Purpose: Mammalian expression plasmid for SARS-CoV-2 nsp11
Depositing lab: Ginkgo Bioworks & Benjie Chen. Depositing organization: Ginkgo Bioworks.
Backbone
  Vector backbone: pTwist_CMV_Hygro_6 with AarI site removed
  Backbone size w/o insert (bp): 6525
  Vector type: Mammalian Expression
  Selectable markers: Hygromycin
Growth in bacteria
  Bacterial resistance: Ampicillin, 100 μg/mL
  Growth temperature: 37°C
  Growth strain: DH5alpha
  Copy number: High Copy
Gene/Insert
  Gene/Insert name: SARS-CoV-2 nsp11
  Species: Severe acute respiratory syndrome coronavirus 2
  Insert size (bp): 32
  Mutation: wt
  Entrez Gene: ORF1ab (a.k.a. GU280_gp01)
  Promoter: CMV
  Tag / fusion protein: Cleavable TEV;S-tag (C terminal on backbone)
  Cloning method: Unknown
Resource information
  A portion of this plasmid was derived from a plasmid made by: GinkgoBioworks
Depositor comments: NCBI reference sequence: 43740578
How to cite: pGBW-m4252896 was a gift from Ginkgo Bioworks & Benjie Chen (Addgene plasmid # 153754 ; http://n2t.net/addgene:153754 ; RRID:Addgene_153754)
