[The description below was written by a language model from this plasmid's Addgene catalogue record and pLannotate feature annotations shown in this document.]
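Description:
pGBW-m4252896 is a mammalian expression plasmid for the SARS-CoV-2 non-structural protein nsp11, built on a pTwist_CMV_Hygro_6 backbone from which an AarI site was removed. In bacteria it is maintained as a high-copy plasmid through a ColE1/pUC-type origin and selected with ampicillin via a full-length β-lactamase gene. For mammalian cells it carries a hygromycin B phosphotransferase cassette driven by the human ubiquitin C promoter and closed by a synthetic poly(A) signal, which allows selection of transfected or stably expressing cells.

The insert is the wild-type nsp11 coding region, a very short segment (about 32 bp) derived from the ORF1ab gene of the virus. According to the record, it is placed under the CMV promoter and fused at its C terminus to a backbone-encoded TEV protease cleavage site and S-tag, which provide a handle for detection or affinity capture that can be removed afterwards. The automated feature table finds a CMV enhancer and promoter fragments lying on the reverse strand, with an SV40 poly(A) signal nearby, but it does not annotate the nsp11 insert or the TEV/S-tag region, probably because these elements are so short. Their exact positions and the orientation of the expression unit therefore cannot be confirmed from the annotation alone.

Human β-globin insulator elements, rrnG and T7 transcription terminators, and additional synthetic poly(A) signals flank the cassettes, presumably to limit read-through and interference between transcription units. The construct is one of a set of SARS-CoV-2 protein expression plasmids. It suits transient or hygromycin-selected expression of tagged nsp11 in mammalian cells, for example in localisation or interaction studies.
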