Features (pLannotate 1.2.2; 18 found; start..end, strand, type, name):
      7..71      +  CDS            bla(M) (fragment): β-lactamase lacking the signal sequence; bla(M); allows cytosolic expression of β-lactamase
    243..831     +  rep_origin     ori: high-copy-number ColE1/pMB1/pBR322/pUC origin of replication
   1057..1128    -  misc_feature   3' β-globin insulator: insulator downstream of the human β-globin locus (Farrell et al., 2002)
   1173..1309    -  terminator     rrnG terminator: transcription terminator from the E. coli ribosomal RNA rrnG operon (Albrechtsen et al., 1991)
   1339..1385    -  terminator     T7 terminator: transcription terminator for bacteriophage T7 RNA polymerase
   1408..1477    +  CDS            large T antigen (fragment): large T antigen from SV40 (simian virus 40)
   1500..1621    +  polyA_signal   SV40 poly(A) signal: SV40 polyadenylation signal
   1866..1917    -  promoter       CMVd2 promoter: truncated human cytomegalovirus (CMV) immediate early promoter that yields moderately reduced expression relative to the full-length promoter
   1980..1997    +  promoter       CMV promoter (fragment): human cytomegalovirus (CMV) immediate early promoter
   2070..2373    -  enhancer       CMV enhancer: human cytomegalovirus immediate early enhancer
   2454..2502    +  polyA_signal   poly(A) signal: synthetic polyadenylation signal
   2520..2566    +  terminator     T7 terminator: transcription terminator for bacteriophage T7 RNA polymerase
   2571..2642    -  misc_feature   5' β-globin insulator: insulator upstream of the human β-globin locus (Farrell et al., 2002)
   2794..2930    -  terminator     rrnG terminator: transcription terminator from the E. coli ribosomal RNA rrnG operon (Albrechtsen et al., 1991)
   2943..3803    -  CDS            AmpR: β-lactamase; bla; confers resistance to ampicillin, carbenicillin, and related antibiotics
   4069..4117    -  polyA_signal   poly(A) signal: synthetic polyadenylation signal
   4145..5166    -  CDS            HygR (fragment): hygromycin B phosphotransferase confers resistance to hygromycin
   5176..6385    -  promoter       UbC promoter: human ubiquitin C promoter
>Addgene plasmid #153754 | pGBW-m4252896 | addgene full sequence | sequence record 300766 | Ginkgo NGS Result
TTAAATGCAACTATGGATGAACGAAATAGACAGATCGCTGAGATAGGTGCCTCACTGATTAAGCATTGGT
AACTGTCAGACCAAGTTTACTCATATATACTTTAGATTGATTTAAAACTTCATTTTTAATTTAAAAGGAT
CTAGGTGAAGATCCTTTTTGATAATCTCATGACCAAAATCCCTTAACGTGAGTTTTCGTTCCACTGAGCG
TCAGACCCCGTAGAAAAGATCAAAGGATCTTCTTGAGATCCTTTTTTTCTGCGCGTAATCTGCTGCTTGC
AAACAAAAAAACCACCGCTACCAGCGGTGGTTTGTTTGCCGGATCAAGAGCTACCAACTCTTTTTCCGAA
GGTAACTGGCTTCAGCAGAGCGCAGATACCAAATACTGTTCTTCTAGTGTAGCCGTAGTTAGGCCACCAC
TTCAAGAACTCTGTAGCACCGCCTACATACCTCGCTCTGCTAATCCTGTTACCAGTGGCTGCTGCCAGTG
GCGATAAGTCGTGTCTTACCGGGTTGGACTCAAGACGATAGTTACCGGATAAGGCGCAGCGGTCGGGCTG
AACGGGGGGTTCGTGCACACAGCCCAGCTTGGAGCGAACGACCTACACCGAACTGAGATACCTACAGCGT
GAGCTATGAGAAAGCGCCACGCTTCCCGAAGGGAGAAAGGCGGACAGGTATCCGGTAAGCGGCAGGGTCG
GAACAGGAGAGCGCACGAGGGAGCTTCCAGGGGGAAACGCCTGGTATCTTTATAGTCCTGTCGGGTTTCG
CCACCTCTGACTTGAGCGTCGATTTTTGTGATGCTCGTCAGGGGGGCGGAGCCTATGGAAAAACGCCAGC
AACGCGGCCTTTTTACGGTTCCTGGCCTTTTGCTGGCCTTTTGCTCACATGATTTAAATGAAACTCGTAA
TCGGAGAACGGGTGCAATAGCAAGGACCAGATCGAACTTGACTGACGCAATTCTGAGCGTAGTCGAAACC
CAGACAAGTCGATCTCGCCAAGTAGCTGACTTGACTGGTTAATTAAGTTTCGATAGCCCAAGGTAACCAA
TGAGATTAGGGAGGGAAGAAAGTTTGATGAACTACTTCTGACCCCTAGTGGTGTCCAGAAAAGACCATTA
AAGGAATGTCTTGATCGAAATCGAGAGATCGCCTGCAGGATAGCTGACGACCTTAAGGATAAATTTCTGG
TAAGGAGGACACGTATGGAAGTGGGCAAGTTGGGGAAGCCGTATCCGTTGCTGAATCTGGCATATGTGGG
AGTATAAGACGCGCAGCGTCGCATCAGGCATTTTTTTCTGCGCCAATGCCGGTAGATAGCAATCCGGCCC
GAGGGGCACAAAAAACCCCTCAAGACCCGTTTAGAGGCCCCAAGGGGTTATGCTACGATACCGATAGAGA
TGGGCCAATACCACATTTGTAGAGGTTTTACTTGCTTTAAAAAACCTCCCACACCTCCCCCTGAACCTGA
AACATAAAATGAATGCAATTGTTGTTGTTAACTTGTTTATTGCAGCTTATAATGGTTACAAATAAAGCAA
TAGCATCACAAATTTCACAAATAAAGCATTTTTTTCACTGCATTCTAGTTGTGGTTTGTCCAAACTCATC
AATGTATCTTATCATGTCTGTGAGCTGAAGGTACGCTGTATCTCAGTCAGTCAAGCTAGCAGAGGCCTGC
GGATCCTTAACTGTCCATGTGCTGCCTCTCGAACTTAGCTGCCGCGGTTTCTTTCGACTGAAAGTAAAGG
TTTTCCGCAAACCCGTTTAAAAACGATTGTGCATCAGCCATGGTGGCGGCCGCTGGCGGGTGTGTCGAGT
GGATGGTAGGATCGACAAAGATCTGATCTGACGGTTCACTAAACCAGCTCTGCTTATATAGACCTCCCAC
CGTACACGCCTACCGCCCATTTGCGTCAATGGGGCGGAGTTGTTACGACATTTTGGAAAGTCCCGTTGAT
TTTGGTGCCAAAACAAACTCCCATTGACGTCAATGGGGTGGAGACTTGGAAATCCCCGTGAGTCAAACCG
CTATCCACGCCCATTGATGTACTGCCAAAACCGCATCAGCATGGTAATAGCGATGACTAATACGTAGATG
TACTGCCAAGTAGGAAAGTCCCATAAGGTCATGTACTGGGCATAATGCCAGGCGGGCCATTTACCGTCAT
TGACGTCAATAGGGGGCGTACTTGGCATATGATACACTTGATGTACTGCCAAGTGGGCAGTTTACCGTAA
ATACTCCACCCATTGACGTCAATGGAAAGTCCCTATTGGCGTTACTATGGGAACATACGTCATTATTGAC
GTCAATGGGCGGGGGTCGTTGGGCGGTCAGCCAGGCGGGCCATTTACCGTAAGTTATGTAACGCGGAACT
CCATATATGGGCTATGAACTAATGACCCCGTAATTGATTACTAGATCTGGCTACACTCGATCAGCAGTTA
GATAATAAAATCGCTATCCATCGAAGATGGATGTGTGTTGGTTTTTTGTGTGTGTAACGCAACGATTGAT
AGCATAACCCCTTGGGGCCTCTAAACGGGTCTTGAGGGGTTTTTTGAATTGAGAGGTAGCTGAAGCTGCT
GTTATGACCACTAGAGGGAAGAAGATACCTGTGGAGCTAATGGTCCAAGATGTCGGGAGCCGCGATCGCT
GCCAAAAAGGTAAGCTGACGATAGCTGACGAGATTCGATGCCCGACGAGCAAATGAGCGCCACGGCTGTT
CGCGTAAGCTCGAAACGACGGAGATTCGATAGAGCCAGAGTCGAGTTTAAACGATTCGGGATCTTAAGGA
TAAATTTCTGGTAAGGAGGACACGTATGGAAGTGGGCAAGTTGGGGAAGCCGTATCCGTTGCTGAATCTG
GCATATGTGGGAGTATAAGACGCGCAGCGTCGCATCAGGCATTTTTTTCTGCGCCAATGCACCTAGAATC
GGTTACCAATGCTTAATCAGTGAGGCACCTATCTCAGCGATCTGTCTATTTCGTTCATCCATAGTTGCCT
GACTCCCCGTCGTGTAGATAACTACGATACGGGAGGGCTTACCATCTGGCCCCAGTGCTGCAATGATACC
GCGAGACCCACGCTCACCGGCTCCAGATTTATCAGCAATAAACCAGCCAGCCGGAAGGGCCGAGCGCAGA
AGTGGTCCTGCAACTTTATCCGCCTCCATCCAGTCTATCAACTGTTGCCGGGAAGCTAGAGTAAGTAGTT
CGCCAGTTAATAGTTTACGCAAGGTTGTTGCCATTGCTACAGGCATCGTGGTGTCACGCTCGTCGTTTGG
TATGGCTTCATTCAGCTCCGGTTCCCAACGATCAAGGCGAGTTACATGATCCCCCATGTTGTGCAAAAAA
GCGGTTAGCTCCTTCGGTCCTCCAATCGTTGTCAGAAGTAAGTTGGCCGCAGTGTTATCACTCATGGTTA
TGGCAGCACTGCATAATTCTCTTACTGTCATGCCATCCGTAAGATGCTTTTCTGTGACTGGTGAATACTC
AACCAAGTCATTCTGAGAATAGTGTATGCGGCGACCGAGTTGCTCTTGCCCGGCGTCAATACGGGATAAT
ACCGCGCCACATAGCAGAACTTTAAAAGTGCTCATCATTGGAAAGCGTTCTTCGGGGCGAAAACTCTCAA
GGATCTTACCGCTGTTGAGATCCAGTTCGATGTAACCCACTCGCGCACCCAACTGATCTTCAGCATCTTT
TACTTTCACCAGCGTTTCTGGGTGAGCAAAAACAGGAAGGCAAAATGCCGCAAAAAAGGGAATAAGGGCG
ACACGGAAATGTTGAATACTCATGCGAAAGCCTCCTGCTGATCCTGTCTCTTGATAGATGTTTGCAAAAG
CTAGGACTCGATTATACGTTGACCGATCAGACTATCAATATCTAGGTTTAAACAGATCGGTACGCTGCCG
TGACCAGGCTTGAGTACAATATCTGACGATTGGACTTCCTGGGTCCCAAGCTGGATTCCGACTGGCTGAC
TGCCAAGCAACGATATGGATCGTCGAGACTCGCACTGAGAGGATCGTTCTCGGTACACCAGGCGCGCCTA
GCGTTACACACACAAAAAACCAACACACATCCATCTTCGATGGATAGCGATTTTATTATCTAAGACTAGG
CTTACATACTAGCTTATTCCTTTGCCCTCGGACGAGTGCTGGGGCGTCGGTTTCCACTATCGGCGAGTAC
TTCTACACAGCCATCGGTCCAGACGGCGGCGCTTCTGCGGGCGATTTGTGTACGCCCGACAGTCCCGGCT
CCGGATCGGACGATTGCGTCGCATCGACCCTGCGCCCAAGCTGCATCATCGAAATTGCCGTCAACCAAGC
TCTGATAGAGTTGGTCAAGACCAATGCGGAGCATATACGCCCGGAGCCGGGGCGATCCTGCAAGCTCCGG
ATGCCTCCGCTCGAAGTAGCGCGTCTGCTGCTCCATACAAGCCAACCACGGCCTCCAGAAGAAGATGTTG
GCGACCTCGTATTGGGAATCCCCGAACATCGCCTCGCTCCAGTCAATGACCGCTGTTATGCGGCCATTGT
CCGTCAGGACATTGTTGGAGCCGAAATCCGCGTGCACGAGGTGCCGGACTTCGGGGCAGTCCTCGGCCCA
AAGCATCAGCTCATCGAGAGCCTGCGCGACGGACGCACTGACGGTGTCGTCCATCACAGTTTGCCAGTGA
TACACATGGGGATCAGCAATCGCGCATATGAAATCACGCCATGTAGTGTATTGACCGATTCCTTGCGGTC
CGAATGGGCCGAACCCGCTCGTCTGGCTAAGATCGGCGGCAGCGATGGCATCCATTGCCTCCGCGACCGG
CTGCAGAACAGCGGGCAGTTCGGTTTCAGGCAGGTCTTGCAACGTGACACCCTGTGCACGGCGGGAGATG
CAATAGGTCAGGCTCTCGCTGAACTCCCCAATGTCAAGCACTTCCGGAATCGGGAGCGCGGCGGATGCAA
AGTGCCGATAAACATAACGATCTTTGTAGAAACCATCGGCGCAGCTATTTACCCGCAGGACATATCCACG
CCCTCCTACATCGAAGCTGAAAGCACGAGATTCTTCGCCCTCCGAGAGCTGCATCAGGTCGGAGACGCTG
TCGAACTTTTCGATCAGAAACTTCTCGACAGACGTCGCGGTGAGTTCAGGCTTTTTACCCATGTTGTCTA
ACAAAAAAGCCAAAAACGGCCAGAATTTAGCGGACAATTTACAAGTCTAACACTGAAAATTACATATTGA
CCCAAATGATTACATTTCAAAAGGTGCCTAAAAAACTTCACAAAACACACTCGCCAACCCCGAGCGCATA
GTTCAAAACCGGAGCTTCAGCTACTTAAGAAGATAGGTACATAAAACCGACCAAAGAAACTGACGCCTCA
CTTATCCCTCCCCTCACCAGAGGTCCGGCGCCTGTCGATTCAGGAGAGCCTACCCTAGGCCCGAACCCTG
CGTCCTGCGACGGAGAAAAGCCTACCGCACACCTACCGGCTGGTGGCCCCACCCTGCATTATAAGCCAAC
AGAACGGGTGACGTCACGACACGACGAGGGCGCGCGCTCCCAAAGGTACGGGTGCACTGCCCAACGGCAC
CGCCATAACTGCCGCCCCCGCAACAGACGACAAACCGAGTTCTCCAGTCAGTGACAAACTTCACGTCAGG
GTCCCCAGATGGTGCCCAGCCCATCTCACCCGAATAAGAGCTTTCCCGCATTAGCGAAGGGCTCAAGACC
TTGGGTTCTTGCCGCCCACCATGCCCCCCACCTTGTTTCAACGACCTCACAGCCCGCCTCACAAGCGTCT
TCCATTCAAGACTCGGGAACAGCCGCCATTTTGCTGCGCTCCCCCCAACCCCCAGTTCAGGGCAACCTTG
CTCGCGGACCCAGACTACAGCCCTTGGCGGTCTCTCCACACGCTTCCGTCCCACCGAGCGGCCCGGCGGC
CACGAAAGCCCCGGCCAGCCCAGCAGCCCGCTACTCACCAAGTGACGATCACAGCGATCCACAAACAAGA
ACCGCGACCCAAATCCCGGCTGCGACGGAACTAGCTGTGCCACACCCGGCGCGTCCTTATATAATCATCG
GCGTTCACCGCCCCACGGAGATCCCTCCGCAGAATCGCCGAGAAGGGACTACTTTTCCTCGCCTGTTCCG
CTCTCTGGAAAGAAAACCAGTGCCCTAGAGTCACCCAAGTCCCGTCCTAAAATGTCCTTCTGCTGATACT
GGGGTTCTAAGGCCGAGTCTTATGAGCAGCGGGCCGCTGTCCTGAGCGTCCGGGCGGAAGGATCAGGACG
CTCCTGCGCCCTTCGTCTGACGTGGCAGCGCTCGCCGTGACGAGGGGGGCGCCCGCGGGAGGCGCCAAAA
CCCGGCGCGGAGGCCAGGCGCGCCCCGATTTCGATATTCCTCGGATCTCGGATAGATCGGGATTGAGGAT
GTAGGTTGAACTTCTCTCGGGTGATCCCGATCTCGGATATTCGGGATTGGAGTAATACCTGGCGATAGGC
GCTGCCAAGCAATAGCCAAGGCGCAAGGCCGGCCAAGAGACTTGCGATAGTTCGTTCGAGAGGTAGCCTG
CAAGATGGATCGGACGAAAGGTTTGAAGATTTTCCGACGAGGGCCTTGGAGAGTTCGGAAAT
